>Addgene plasmid #47359 | HLH Clock Pas 1-401 VenN V315R | addgene partial sequence | sequence record 69383 | SV40pA-rev
GTTAACAACAACAATTGCATTCATTTTATGTTTCAGGTTCAGGGGGAGGTGTGGGAGGTTTTTTAAAGCA
AGTAAAACCTCTACAAATGTGGTATGGCTGATTATGATCAGTTATCTAGATCCGGTGGATCCCGAATCTT
GGCTTTTGTCTCCGGACTTGTACAGCTCGGCGGTGATATAGACGTTGTGGCTGTTGTAGTTGTACTCCAG
CTTGTGCCCCAGGATGTTGCCGTCCTCCTTGAAGTCGATGCCCTTCAGCTCGATGCGGTTCACCAGGGTG
TCGCCCTCGAACTTCACCTCGGCGCGGGTCTTGTAGTTGCCGTCGTCCTTGAAGAAGATGGTGCGCTCCT
GGACGTAGCCTTCGGGCATGGCGGACTTGAAGAAGTCGTGCTGCTTCATGTGGTCGGGGTAGCGGGCGAA
GCACTGCAGGCCGTAGCCCAGGGTGGTCACGAGGGTGGGCCAGGGCACGGGCAGCTTGCCGGTGGTGCAG
ATCAGCTTCAGGGTCAGCTTGCCGTAGGTGGCATCGCCCTCGCCCTCGCCGGACACGCTGAACTTGTGGC
CGTTTACGTCGCCGTCCAGCTCGACCAGGATGGGCACCACCCCGGTGAACAGCTCCTCGCCCTTGCTCAC
CATGGTGGCGACCGGAGCAGCTGTCTCAGGAAGAGACTCTTCAATGCCAAGTTCTCGCCGTCTTTCAGCC
CTAACTTCTGCATAACTTACTACAGTGTGAGTACAAACAATGAACTCTGGCCTTGAATTCCACTGATGGT
AAGTAATATAATAATGAGTCTGAAGCCATATCCACTGCTGGCCTTTGGTCAGGAATCTATAGTAACACGA
TT
