>Addgene plasmid #47359 | HLH Clock Pas 1-401 VenN V315R | addgene partial sequence | sequence record 70414 | EGFP-N 5'-CGTCGCCGTCCAGCTCGACCAG-3'
CCATGGTGGCGACCGGAGCAGCTGTCTCAGGAAGAGACTCTTCAATGCCAAGTTCTCGCCGTCTTTCAGC
CCTAACTTCTGCATAACTTACTACAGTGTGAGTACAAACAATGAACTCTGGCCTTGAATTCCACTGATGG
TAAGTAATATAATAATGAGTCTGAAGCCATATCCACTGCTGGCCTTTGGTCAGGAATCTATAGTAACACG
ATTTGCCTTTTCCATATTGCATTAAGTGCTCGTGACATTTTGCCAGATTTTCTAGGTCATCCCTATGATA
GTAATCATAGCCTGATGTTCCCAAGACTTCAAATGGCAAATAGCCTATTATTGGTGGTGCCCTGTGATCT
AAAAATAGAAACTTCCATTCTAAACTGTGTCTAGATGTAAACTCTTCATTTGGTTCTTCAACAGTACACA
TTTCCTTGATGAACTGAGGTGTAGCTAATCTGACAGTAGCTACAAAACAAACTCTATCTTCATAAGAAGG
CCTATGTGTGCGTTGTATAGTTCCTTCAAAACCATTGTGTGTTGAAGTTGATACACTGGTTAAAGATTTA
AAATTTCCTATAAATCTCACATATTCATAGGTGGATGGCTCCTTTGGGTCTATTGTTCCTCGAAGCATGT
GACAACAGAATTCTAACTGATTTTTTGATTTTAAGTACTCAGGGGTTAATGAGTCACTTTCCAGCAGATG
AGTAGAGAGTATCTTATAAACCTCTGAATGTTCTCCCTCTGGGATAAAATTAAATATACTTTGATCCACA
AGATCAGATGGTAAATGTTCAAGTAACGAAGTTACACTCTCAGATACATATATTATACTTCCATCTGTCA
TGATCGCTAAAAAAAAACCATCAAGAGCCTCTAACATTAACTGTGTAAACTCTTCATTACTAAGGAATGT
GGG
