[The description below was written by a language model from this plasmid's Addgene catalogue record.]
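Description:
HLH Clock Pas 1-401 VenN V315R is a mammalian expression plasmid built on the pEGFP-C1 backbone, a high-copy vector propagated in E. coli under kanamycin selection. The record does not include a feature table, so details such as the origin of replication, polyadenylation signal, any mammalian selection cassette, and whether the original EGFP coding sequence was removed are not documented here. The restriction sites used for cloning are also recorded as unknown.

The insert is a fragment of mouse Clock covering amino acids 1-401, which, as the name indicates, spans the basic helix-loop-helix DNA-binding region and the PAS domains that mediate heterodimerisation. It carries a single point substitution, V315R. Expression is driven by the CMV promoter, a strong constitutive promoter for transient expression in mammalian cells. The Clock fragment is fused to the N-terminal portion of the yellow fluorescent protein Venus (residues 1-155, "VenN"), recorded as a C-terminal tag.

The construct is intended for bimolecular fluorescence complementation (BiFC). In this assay the VenN half is non-fluorescent by itself. Fluorescence is restored only when it is brought close to a complementary C-terminal Venus fragment fused to an interacting partner protein, so signal reports on protein-protein association in living cells. The partner construct is not specified in the record, although the associated work concerns the structure of the CLOCK:BMAL1 heterodimer. That context suggests the V315R variant is used to test how this residue contributes to complex formation, in comparison with the wild-type fragment.
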