Addgene plasmid #47359: HLH Clock Pas 1-401 VenN V315R
Purpose: Clock fragment mutatation tagged with VenN used for BiFC
Depositing lab: Joseph Takahashi. Depositing organization: University of Texas Southwestern Medical Center. Publication: Crystal structure of the heterodimeric CLOCK:BMAL1 transcriptional activator complex. Huang N, Chelliah Y, Shan Y, Taylor CA, Yoo SH, Partch C, Green CB, Zhang H, Takahashi JS. Science. 2012 Jul 13;337(6091):189-94. doi: 10.1126/science.1222804. Epub 2012 May 31. PubMed 22653727.
Backbone
  Vector backbone: pEGFP-C1
  Backbone manufacturer: Clontech
  Vector type: Mammalian Expression
Growth in bacteria
  Bacterial resistance: Kanamycin, 50 μg/mL
  Growth temperature: 37°C
  Growth strain: DH5alpha
  Copy number: High Copy
Gene/Insert
  Gene/Insert name: Clock
  Species: M. musculus (mouse)
  Mutation: aa 1-401, V315R
  Entrez Gene: Clock (a.k.a. 5330400M04Rik, KAT13D)
  Promoter: CMV
  Tag / fusion protein: Venus aa 1-155 (C terminal on backbone)
  Cloning method: Restriction Enzyme; 5′ cloning site unknown (unknown if destroyed); 3′ cloning site unknown (unknown if destroyed)
  Sequencing primers: 5′ CMV-F
Terms and licenses: Academic/Nonprofit Terms; Industry Terms: Not Available to Industry
How to cite: HLH Clock Pas 1-401 VenN V315R was a gift from Joseph Takahashi (Addgene plasmid # 47359 ; http://n2t.net/addgene:47359 ; RRID:Addgene_47359)
